Addgene plasmid #213914: pAAV_BiLAMP5e3_dTomato_nlsdTomato_nlsdTomato
Purpose: AAV construct expressing dTomato driven by Lamp5 interneuron-targeting enhancer. Alias: pAAV_WDL0003_dTomato_nlsdTomato_nlsdTomato
Depositing lab: Gordon Fishell. Depositing organization: Broad Institute. Publication: An enhancer-AAV toolbox to target and manipulate distinct interneuron subtypes. Furlanis E, Dai M, Leyva Garcia B, Tran T, Vergara J, Pereira A, Gorissen BL, Wills S, Vlachos A, Hairston A, Dwivedi D, Du S, McMahon J, Huang S, Morabito A, Vazquez A, Kim S, Lee AT, Chang EF, Razzaq T, Qazi A, Vargish G, Yuan X, Caccavano A, Hunt S, Chittajallu R, McLean N, Hewitt L, Paranzino E, Rice H, Cummins AC, Plotnikova A, Mohanty A, Tangen AC, Shin JH, Azadi R, Eldridge MAG, Alvarez VA, Averbeck BB, Alyahyay M, Vallejo TR, Soheib M, Vattino LG, MacGregor CP, Chatain CP, Banks E, Olah VJ, Naskar S, Hill S, Liebergall S, Badiani R, Hyde L, Hanley E, Xu Q, Allaway KC, Goldberg EM, Rowan MJM, Nowakowski TJ, Lee S, Favuzzi E, Kaeser PS, Sjulson L, Batista-Brito R, Takesian AE, Ibrahim LA, Iqbal A, Pelkey KA, McBain CJ, Dimidschstein J, Fishell G, Wang Y. Neuron. 2025 May 21;113(10):1525-1547.e15. doi: 10.1016/j.neuron.2025.05.002. PubMed 40403705.
Backbone
  Vector backbone: pAAV-S5E2-dTom-nlsdTom
  Total vector size (bp): 6323
  Vector type: AAV
Growth in bacteria
  Bacterial resistance: Ampicillin, 100 μg/mL
  Growth temperature: 37°C
  Growth strain: NEB Stable
  Copy number: High Copy
Gene/Insert
  Gene/Insert name: dTomato_P2A_nls.dTomato_P2A_nls.dTomato
  Species: Synthetic
  Insert size (bp): 1512
Terms and licenses: Academic/Nonprofit Terms; Industry Terms: Not Available to Industry
Depositor comments: Plasmid 218792 can be used as an alternative to Plasmid 213914. Please visit https://doi.org/10.1101/2024.07.17.603924 for bioRxiv preprint.
How to cite: pAAV_BiLAMP5e3_dTomato_nlsdTomato_nlsdTomato was a gift from Gordon Fishell (Addgene plasmid # 213914)
