[The description below was written by a language model from this plasmid's Addgene catalogue record and pLannotate feature annotations shown in this document.]
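Description:
pAAV_BiLAMP5e3_dTomato_nlsdTomato_nlsdTomato (alias pAAV_WDL0003_dTomato_nlsdTomato_nlsdTomato) is an AAV transfer plasmid built on the pAAV-S5E2-dTom-nlsdTom backbone. It is used to produce recombinant AAV that labels Lamp5-expressing interneurons with a red fluorescent reporter. It is propagated in bacteria as a high-copy plasmid through a ColE1/pUC-type origin and selected with ampicillin via the bla gene and its promoter. An f1 phage origin is also present. The expression cassette is flanked by AAV2 inverted terminal repeats, which direct replication and packaging of the intervening DNA into virions. The annotation detects one complete ITR downstream and only short ITR fragments upstream, a common result for these hard-to-sequence repeats.

Expression is driven by the BiLAMP5e3 enhancer, described as targeting Lamp5 interneurons. The enhancer and any associated minimal promoter are not annotated in the feature table; they presumably lie in the unannotated stretch between the upstream ITR and the chimeric β-globin/immunoglobulin intron, which supports splicing-enhanced expression. The synthetic insert is dTomato_P2A_nls.dTomato_P2A_nls.dTomato, in which self-cleaving P2A peptides separate one untargeted dTomato from two nuclear-localised copies, giving both cell-filling and concentrated nuclear signal. The software labels the first copy as dTomato and the following region as RRvT, a related Discosoma-derived protein, which probably reflects homology to the tandem nls-dTomato units. A WPRE and an SV40 polyadenylation signal follow to boost transcript stability and ensure 3' end processing.

The catalogue lists a total size of 6,323 bp and an insert of 1,512 bp, whereas the sequenced record is 7,133 nt and its fluorescent protein annotations span more than the stated insert size. The record does not explain this discrepancy. The depositor notes that a related plasmid can serve as an alternative.
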