Features (pLannotate 1.2.2; 17 found; start..end, strand, type, name):
      1..589     +  rep_origin     ori: high-copy-number ColE1/pMB1/pBR322/pUC origin of replication
    662..689     +  repeat_region  AAV2 ITR (fragment): inverted terminal repeat of adeno-associated virus serotype 2 inverted
    718..745     +  repeat_region  AAV2 ITR (fragment): inverted terminal repeat of adeno-associated virus serotype 2 inverted
   1592..1724    +  intron         chimeric intron: chimera between introns from human β-globin and immunoglobulin heavy chain genes
   1753..2454    +  CDS            dTomato: dTomato is a basic (constitutively fluorescent) orange fluorescent protein published in 2004, derived from Discosoma sp.. It is reported to be a somewhat slowly-maturing dimer with low acid sensitivity.
   2566..4074    +  CDS            RRvT: RRvT is a basic (constitutively fluorescent) red fluorescent protein published in 2016, derived from Discosoma sp.. It has very low acid sensitivity.
   4104..4129    +  misc_feature   MCS (fragment): pBluescript multiple cloning site
   4129..4717    +  misc_feature   WPRE: woodchuck hepatitis virus posttranscriptional regulatory element
   4780..4863    +  CDS            large T antigen (fragment): large T antigen from SV40 (simian virus 40)
   4886..4967    +  polyA_signal   SV40 poly(A) signal: SV40 polyadenylation signal
   5046..5186    +  repeat_region  AAV2 ITR: inverted terminal repeat of adeno-associated virus serotype 2 inverted
   5191..5242    -  misc_feature   bom (fragment): basis of mobility region from pBR322
   5261..5716    +  rep_origin     f1 ori (sequence partly withheld): f1 bacteriophage origin of replication; arrow indicates direction of (+) strand synthesis
   5717..5766    -  misc_feature   bom (fragment): basis of mobility region from pBR322
   5868..5903    -  CDS            rop (fragment): Rop protein, which maintains plasmids at low copy number; rop
   5998..6102    +  promoter       AmpR promoter: bla
   6103..6963    +  CDS            AmpR: β-lactamase; bla; confers resistance to ampicillin, carbenicillin, and related antibiotics
>Addgene plasmid #213914 | pAAV_BiLAMP5e3_dTomato_nlsdTomato_nlsdTomato | addgene full sequence | sequence record 425797 | Addgene NGS Result
TTGAGATCCTTTTTTTCTGCGCGTAATCTGCTGCTTGCAAACAAAAAAACCACCGCTACCAGCGGTGGTT
TGTTTGCCGGATCAAGAGCTACCAACTCTTTTTCCGAAGGTAACTGGCTTCAGCAGAGCGCAGATACCAA
ATACTGTTCTTCTAGTGTAGCCGTAGTTAGGCCACCACTTCAAGAACTCTGTAGCACCGCCTACATACCT
CGCTCTGCTAATCCTGTTACCAGTGGCTGCTGCCAGTGGCGATAAGTCGTGTCTTACCGGGTTGGACTCA
AGACGATAGTTACCGGATAAGGCGCAGCGGTCGGGCTGAACGGGGGGTTCGTGCACACAGCCCAGCTTGG
AGCGAACGACCTACACCGAACTGAGATACCTACAGCGTGAGCTATGAGAAAGCGCCACGCTTCCCGAAGG
GAGAAAGGCGGACAGGTATCCGGTAAGCGGCAGGGTCGGAACAGGAGAGCGCACGAGGGAGCTTCCAGGG
GGAAACGCCTGGTATCTTTATAGTCCTGTCGGGTTTCGCCACCTCTGACTTGAGCGTCGATTTTTGTGAT
GCTCGTCAGGGGGGCGGAGCCTATGGAAAAACGCCAGCAACGCGGCCTTTTTACGGTTCCTGGCCTTTTG
CTGGCCTTTTGCTCACATGTCCTGCAGGCAGCTGCGCGCTCGCTCGCTCACTGAGGCCGCCCGGGCGTCG
GGCGACCTTTGGTCGCCCGGCCTCAGTGAGCGAGCGAGCGCGCAGAGAGGGAGTGGCCAACTCCATCACT
AGGGGTTCCTGCGGCCGCACGCGTATCGATAAAGGATCTTGGCCCTGTACGCCTAAGCATCCCTTCGGTT
TGGTAGCAATGGATGATTGTATGCACCATTCTGGTTCACATGAGTTTTCTTTCTTTCTTTTGACAGCATC
TGATTATATTAGTGTGTATTCATCAGGAACAAAATGGTTCCATCATTATTCAAGTGACTTGGATTCAGAA
TCACTAGACCTATCGAATATGCAGATGCAAAGGAAAGTTGGTCTATTCAGCCTATCCCGCAACAAGCCAA
GAAAACCCTGGCACCAATCAGGAACAACAAAAATGGAAGAAAGTATGTGCTTAATAATCGGTATCATTCT
CTGAAGTAAATAAAAGTGCTCAGATTAGTGGCAAAGCTCATTGGTTCTTTTAATATCAATTGTAATGCCA
TGAATTTTTCCCTTAGCTACTGTTTCTTATTGAAATGAACTGAAATAACTCTAAAAGAAACATCTATTAT
ATGACTGCAAATGTTGGAGCAGATATAAATCTGAATAGGCTTATGAGTAGAGTTTCTATCTTTGCCACTG
GCTTTTAATTATTTTCCTAAATCACATATAACTTTGATGAAAGTGAATATTGCTATTTTCTGTCAGCCAT
GGTTGAATGACATCAACACAGGAGCCATTATCGATGTTTAAACTTCCTGCAGCCCGGGCTGGGCATAAAA
GTCAGGGCAGAGCCATCTATTGCTTACATTTGCTTCTAGCCTGCAAGTCGAGGAGCGCAGCCTTCCAGAA
GCAGAGCGCGGCGCCTTAAGCTGCAGAAGTTGGTCGTGAGGCACTGGGCACGTAAGTATCAAGGTTACAA
GACAGGTTTAAGGAGACCAATAGAAACTGGGCTTGTCGAGACAGAGAAGACTCTTGCGTTTCTGATAGGC
ACCTATTGGTCTTACTGACATCCACTTTGCCTTTCTCTCCACAGCGAGCTCGCTAGCGCGATCGCTGCCA
CCATGGTGAGCAAGGGCGAGGAGGTCATCAAAGAGTTCATGCGCTTCAAGGTGCGCATGGAGGGCTCCAT
GAACGGCCACGAGTTCGAGATCGAGGGCGAGGGCGAGGGCCGCCCCTACGAGGGCACCCAGACCGCCAAG
CTGAAGGTGACCAAGGGCGGCCCCCTGCCCTTCGCCTGGGACATCCTGTCCCCCCAGTTCATGTACGGCT
CCAAGGCGTACGTGAAGCACCCCGCCGACATCCCCGATTACAAGAAGCTGTCCTTCCCCGAGGGCTTCAA
GTGGGAGCGCGTGATGAACTTCGAGGACGGCGGTCTGGTGACCGTGACCCAGGACTCCTCCCTGCAGGAC
GGCACGCTGATCTACAAGGTGAAGATGCGCGGCACCAACTTCCCCCCCGACGGCCCCGTAATGCAGAAGA
AGACCATGGGCTGGGAGGCCTCCACCGAGCGCCTGTACCCCCGCGACGGCGTGCTGAAGGGCGAGATCCA
CCAGGCCCTGAAGCTGAAGGACGGCGGCCACTACCTGGTGGAGTTCAAGACCATCTACATGGCCAAGAAG
CCCGTGCAACTGCCCGGCTACTACTACGTGGACACCAAGCTGGACATCACCTCCCACAACGAGGACTACA
CCATCGTGGAACAGTACGAGCGCTCCGAGGGCCGCCACCACCTGTTCCTGTACGGCATGGACGAGCTGTA
CAAGTCCGGAGATAACGGAAGCGGAGCCACTAACTTCTCCCTGTTGAAACAAGCAGGGGATGTCGAAGAG
AATCCCGGGCCATCTAGAATGGCCCCCAAGAAGAAGAGGAAGGTGGTGAGCAAGGGCGAGGAGGTCATCA
AAGAGTTCATGCGCTTCAAGGTGCGCATGGAGGGCTCCATGAACGGCCACGAGTTCGAGATCGAGGGCGA
GGGCGAGGGCCGCCCCTACGAGGGCACCCAGACCGCCAAGCTGAAGGTGACCAAGGGCGGCCCCCTGCCC
TTCGCCTGGGACATCCTGTCCCCCCAGTTCATGTACGGCTCCAAGGCGTACGTGAAGCACCCCGCCGACA
TCCCCGATTACAAGAAGCTGTCCTTCCCCGAGGGCTTCAAGTGGGAGCGCGTGATGAACTTCGAGGACGG
CGGTCTGGTGACCGTGACCCAGGACTCCTCCCTGCAGGACGGCACGCTGATCTACAAGGTGAAGATGCGC
GGCACCAACTTCCCCCCCGACGGCCCCGTAATGCAGAAGAAGACCATGGGCTGGGAGGCCTCCACCGAGC
GCCTGTACCCCCGCGACGGCGTGCTGAAGGGCGAGATCCACCAGGCCCTGAAGCTGAAGGACGGCGGCCA
CTACCTGGTGGAGTTCAAGACCATCTACATGGCCAAGAAGCCCGTGCAACTGCCCGGCTACTACTACGTG
GACACCAAGCTGGACATCACCTCCCACAACGAGGACTACACCATCGTGGAACAGTACGAGCGCTCCGAGG
GCCGCCACCACCTGTTCCTGTACGGCATGGACGAGCTGTACAAGTCCGGAGATAACGGAAGCGGAGCCAC
TAACTTCTCCCTGTTGAAACAAGCAGGGGATGTCGAAGAGAATCCCGGGCCATCTAGAATGGCCCCCAAG
AAGAAGAGGAAGGTGGTGAGCAAGGGCGAGGAGGTCATCAAAGAGTTCATGCGCTTCAAGGTGCGCATGG
AGGGCTCCATGAACGGCCACGAGTTCGAGATCGAGGGCGAGGGCGAGGGCCGCCCCTACGAGGGCACCCA
GACCGCCAAGCTGAAGGTGACCAAGGGCGGCCCCCTGCCCTTCGCCTGGGACATCCTGTCCCCCCAGTTC
ATGTACGGCTCCAAGGCGTACGTGAAGCACCCCGCCGACATCCCCGATTACAAGAAGCTGTCCTTCCCCG
AGGGCTTCAAGTGGGAGCGCGTGATGAACTTCGAGGACGGCGGTCTGGTGACCGTGACCCAGGACTCCTC
CCTGCAGGACGGCACGCTGATCTACAAGGTGAAGATGCGCGGCACCAACTTCCCCCCCGACGGCCCCGTA
ATGCAGAAGAAGACCATGGGCTGGGAGGCCTCCACCGAGCGCCTGTACCCCCGCGACGGCGTGCTGAAGG
GCGAGATCCACCAGGCCCTGAAGCTGAAGGACGGCGGCCACTACCTGGTGGAGTTCAAGACCATCTACAT
GGCCAAGAAGCCCGTGCAACTGCCCGGCTACTACTACGTGGACACCAAGCTGGACATCACCTCCCACAAC
GAGGACTACACCATCGTGGAACAGTACGAGCGCTCCGAGGGCCGCCACCACCTGTTCCTGTACGGCATGG
ACGAGCTGTACAAGTAAGTCGACGGCGCGCCCCACCCCTGCAGGGAATTCGATATCAAGCTTATCGATAA
TCAACCTCTGGATTACAAAATTTGTGAAAGATTGACTGGTATTCTTAACTATGTTGCTCCTTTTACGCTA
TGTGGATACGCTGCTTTAATGCCTTTGTATCATGCTATTGCTTCCCGTATGGCTTTCATTTTCTCCTCCT
TGTATAAATCCTGGTTGCTGTCTCTTTATGAGGAGTTGTGGCCCGTTGTCAGGCAACGTGGCGTGGTGTG
CACTGTGTTTGCTGACGCAACCCCCACTGGTTGGGGCATTGCCACCACCTGTCAGCTCCTTTCCGGGACT
TTCGCTTTCCCCCTCCCTATTGCCACGGCGGAACTCATCGCCGCCTGCCTTGCCCGCTGCTGGACAGGGG
CTCGGCTGTTGGGCACTGACAATTCCGTGGTGTTGTCGGGGAAATCATCGTCCTTTCCTTGGCTGCTCGC
CTATGTTGCCACCTGGATTCTGCGCGGGACGTCCTTCTGCTACGTCCCTTCGGCCCTCAATCCAGCGGAC
CTTCCTTCCCGCGGCCTGCTGCCGGCTCTGCGGCCTCTTCCGCGTCTTCGCCTTCGCCCTCAGACGAGTC
GGATCTCCCTTTGGGCCGCCTCCCCGCATCGATACCGAGCGCTGCTCGAGAGATCTGTGATAGCGGCCAT
CAAGCTGGCCGCGACTCTAGATCATAATCAGCCATACCACATTTGTAGAGGTTTTACTTGCTTTAAAAAA
CCTCCCACACCTCCCCCTGAACCTGAAACATAAAATGAATGCAATTGTTGTTGTTAACTTGTTTATTGCA
GCTTATAATGGTTACAAATAAAGCAATAGCATCACAAATTTCACAAATAAAGCATTTTTTTCACTGCATT
CTAGTTGTGGTTTGTCCAAACTCATCAATGTATCAGCTTATCGATACCGCATGCACGTGCGGACCGAGCG
GCCGCAGGAACCCCTAGTGATGGAGTTGGCCACTCCCTCTCTGCGCGCTCGCTCGCTCACTGAGGCCGGG
CGACCAAAGGTCGCCCGACGCCCGGGCTTTGCCCGGGCGGCCTCAGTGAGCGAGCGAGCGCGCAGCTGCC
TGCAGGGGCGCCTGATGCGGTATTTTCTCCTTACGCATCTGTGCGGTATTTCACACCGCATA
[95 nt withheld, positions 5243-5337]
T
[46 nt withheld, positions 5339-5384]
C
[141 nt withheld, positions 5386-5526]
CCTTTGACGTTGGAGTCCACGTTCTTT
[37 nt withheld, positions 5554-5590]
ACTCTATCTCGGGCTATTCTTTTGATTTATAAGGGATTTTGCCGATTTCGGTCTATTGGTTAAAAAATGA
GCTGATTTAACAAAAATTTAACGCGAATTTTAACAAAATATTAACGTTTACAATTTTATGGTGCACTCTC
AGTACAATCTGCTCTGATGCCGCATAGTTAAGCCAGCCCCGACACCCGCCAACACCCGCTGACGCGCCCT
GACGGGCTTGTCTGCTCCCGGCATCCGCTTACAGACAAGCTGTGACCGTCTCCGGGAGCTGCATGTGTCA
GAGGTTTTCACCGTCATCACCGAAACGCGCGAGACGAAAGGGCCTCGTGATACGCCTATTTTTATAGGTT
AATGTCATGATAATAATGGTTTCTTAGACGTCAGGTGGCACTTTTCGGGGAAATGTGCGCGGAACCCCTA
TTTGTTTATTTTTCTAAATACATTCAAATATGTATCCGCTCATGAGACAATAACCCTGATAAATGCTTCA
ATAATATTGAAAAAGGAAGAGTATGAGTATTCAACATTTCCGTGTCGCCCTTATTCCCTTTTTTGCGGCA
TTTTGCCTTCCTGTTTTTGCTCACCCAGAAACGCTGGTGAAAGTAAAAGATGCTGAAGATCAGTTGGGTG
CACGAGTGGGTTACATCGAACTGGATCTCAACAGCGGTAAGATCCTTGAGAGTTTTCGCCCCGAAGAACG
TTTTCCAATGATGAGCACTTTTAAAGTTCTGCTATGTGGCGCGGTATTATCCCGTATTGACGCCGGGCAA
GAGCAACTCGGTCGCCGCATACACTATTCTCAGAATGACTTGGTTGAGTACTCACCAGTCACAGAAAAGC
ATCTTACGGATGGCATGACAGTAAGAGAATTATGCAGTGCTGCCATAACCATGAGTGATAACACTGCGGC
CAACTTACTTCTGACAACGATCGGAGGACCGAAGGAGCTAACCGCTTTTTTGCACAACATGGGGGATCAT
GTAACTCGCCTTGATCGTTGGGAACCGGAGCTGAATGAAGCCATACCAAACGACGAGCGTGACACCACGA
TGCCTGTAGCAATGGCAACAACGTTGCGCAAACTATTAACTGGCGAACTACTTACTCTAGCTTCCCGGCA
ACAATTAATAGACTGGATGGAGGCGGATAAAGTTGCAGGACCACTTCTGCGCTCGGCCCTTCCGGCTGGC
TGGTTTATTGCTGATAAATCTGGAGCCGGTGAGCGTGGGTCTCGCGGTATCATTGCAGCACTGGGGCCAG
ATGGTAAGCCCTCCCGTATCGTAGTTATCTACACGACGGGGAGTCAGGCAACTATGGATGAACGAAATAG
ACAGATCGCTGAGATAGGTGCCTCACTGATTAAGCATTGGTAACTGTCAGACCAAGTTTACTCATATATA
CTTTAGATTGATTTAAAACTTCATTTTTAATTTAAAAGGATCTAGGTGAAGATCCTTTTTGATAATCTCA
TGACCAAAATCCCTTAACGTGAGTTTTCGTTCCACTGAGCGTCAGACCCCGTAGAAAAGATCAAAGGATC
TTC
